>Addgene plasmid #76032 | GUCY2D gRNA (BRDN0001146190) | addgene full sequence | sequence record 185050 | Addgene Assembled Sequence
CCCGGGTGCAAAGATGGATAAAGTTTTAAACAGAGAGGAATCTTTGCAGCTAATGGACCTTCTAGGTCTT
GAAAGGAGTGGGAATTGGCTCCGGTGCCCGTCAGTGGGCAGAGCGCACATCGCCCACAGTCCCCGAGAAG
TTGGGGGGAGGGGTCGGCAATTGATCCGGTGCCTAGAGAAGGTGGCGCGGGGTAAACTGGGAAAGTGATG
TCGTGTACTGGCTCCGCCTTTTTCCCGAGGGTGGGGGAGAACCGTATATAAGTGCAGTAGTCGCCGTGAA
CGTTCTTTTTCGCAACGGGTTTGCCGCCAGAACACAGGTAAGTGCCGTGTGTGGTTCCCGCGGGCCTGGC
CTCTTTACGGGTTATGGCCCTTGCGTGCCTTGAATTACTTCCACCTGGCTGCAGTACGTGATTCTTGATC
CCGAGCTTCGGGTTGGAAGTGGGTGGGAGAGTTCGAGGCCTTGCGCTTAAGGAGCCCCTTCGCCTCGTGC
TTGAGTTGAGGCCTGGCCTGGGCGCTGGGGCCGCCGCGTGCGAATCTGGTGGCACCTTCGCGCCTGTCTC
GCTGCTTTCGATAAGTCTCTAGCCATTTAAAATTTTTGATGACCTGCTGCGACGCTTTTTTTCTGGCAAG
ATAGTCTTGTAAATGCGGGCCAAGATCTGCACACTGGTATTTCGGTTTTTGGGGCCGCGGGCGGCGACGG
GGCCCGTGCGTCCCAGCGCACATGTTCGGCGAGGCGGGGCCTGCGAGCGCGGCCACCGAGAATCGGACGG
GGGTAGTCTCAAGCTGGCCGGCCTGCTCTGGTGCCTGGCCTCGCGCCGCCGTGTATCGCCCCGCCCTGGG
CGGCAAGGCTGGCCCGGTCGGCACCAGTTGCGTGAGCGGAAAGATGGCCGCTTCCCGGCCCTGCTGCAGG
GAGCTCAAAATGGAGGACGCGGCGCTCGGGAGAGCGGGCGGGTGAGTCACCCACACAAAGGAAAAGGGCC
TTTCCGTCCTCAGCCGTCGCTTCATGTGACTCCACGGAGTACCGGGCGCCGTCCAGGCACCTCGATTAGT
TCTCGAGCTTTTGGAGTACGTCGTCTTTAGGTTGGGGGGAGGGGTTTTATGCGATGGAGTTTCCCCACAC
TGAGTGGGTGGAGACTGAAGTTAGGCCAGCTTGGCACTTGATGTAATTCTCCTTGGAATTTGCCCTTTTT
GAGTTTGGATCTTGGTTCATTCTCAAGCCTCAGACAGTGGTTCAAAGTTTTTTTCTTCCATTTCAGGTGT
CGTGACGTACGGCCACCATGACCGAGTACAAGCCCACGGTGCGCCTCGCCACCCGCGACGACGTCCCCAG
GGCCGTACGCACCCTCGCCGCCGCGTTCGCCGACTACCCCGCCACGCGCCACACCGTCGATCCGGACCGC
CACATCGAGCGGGTCACCGAGCTGCAAGAACTCTTCCTCACGCGCGTCGGGCTCGACATCGGCAAGGTGT
GGGTCGCGGACGACGGCGCCGCCGTGGCGGTCTGGACCACGCCGGAGAGCGTCGAAGCGGGGGCGGTGTT
CGCCGAGATCGGCCCGCGCATGGCCGAGTTGAGCGGTTCCCGGCTGGCCGCGCAGCAACAGATGGAAGGC
CTCCTGGCGCCGCACCGGCCCAAGGAGCCCGCGTGGTTCCTGGCCACCGTCGGAGTCTCGCCCGACCACC
AGGGCAAGGGTCTGGGCAGCGCCGTCGTGCTCCCCGGAGTGGAGGCGGCCGAGCGCGCCGGGGTGCCCGC
CTTCCTGGAGACCTCCGCGCCCCGCAACCTCCCCTTCTACGAGCGGCTCGGCTTCACCGTCACCGCCGAC
GTCGAGGTGCCCGAAGGACCGCGCACCTGGTGCATGACCCGCAAGCCCGGTGCCTGAACGCGTTAAGTCG
ACAATCAACCTCTGGATTACAAAATTTGTGAAAGATTGACTGGTATTCTTAACTATGTTGCTCCTTTTAC
GCTATGTGGATACGCTGCTTTAATGCCTTTGTATCATGCTATTGCTTCCCGTATGGCTTTCATTTTCTCC
TCCTTGTATAAATCCTGGTTGCTGTCTCTTTATGAGGAGTTGTGGCCCGTTGTCAGGCAACGTGGCGTGG
TGTGCACTGTGTTTGCTGACGCAACCCCCACTGGTTGGGGCATTGCCACCACCTGTCAGCTCCTTTCCGG
GACTTTCGCTTTCCCCCTCCCTATTGCCACGGCGGAACTCATCGCCGCCTGCCTTGCCCGCTGCTGGACA
GGGGCTCGGCTGTTGGGCACTGACAATTCCGTGGTGTTGTCGGGGAAATCATCGTCCTTTCCTTGGCTGC
TCGCCTGTGTTGCCACCTGGATTCTGCGCGGGACGTCCTTCTGCTACGTCCCTTCGGCCCTCAATCCAGC
GGACCTTCCTTCCCGCGGCCTGCTGCCGGCTCTGCGGCCTCTTCCGCGTCTTCGCCTTCGCCCTCAGACG
AGTCGGATCTCCCTTTGGGCCGCCTCCCCGCGTCGACTTTAAGACCAATGACTTACAAGGCAGCTGTAGA
TCTTAGCCACTTTTTAAAAGAAAAGGGGGGACTGGAAGGGCTAATTCACTCCCAACGAAGACAAGATCTG
CTTTTTGCTTGTACTGGGTCTCTCTGGTTAGACCAGATCTGAGCCTGGGAGCTCTCTGGCTAACTAGGGA
ACCCACTGCTTAAGCCTCAATAAAGCTTGCCTTGAGTGCTTCAAGTAGTGTGTGCCCGTCTGTTGTGTGA
CTCTGGTAACTAGAGATCCCTCAGACCCTTTTAGTCAGTGTGGAAAATCTCTAGCAGTACGTATAGTAGT
TCATGTCATCTTATTATTCAGTATTTATAACTTGCAAAGAAATGAATATCAGAGAGTGAGAGGAACTTGT
TTATTGCAGCTTATAATGGTTACAAATAAAGCAATAGCATCACAAATTTCACAAATAAAGCATTTTTTTC
ACTGCATTCTAGTTGTGGTTTGTCCAAACTCATCAATGTATCTTATCATGTCTGGCTCTAGCTATCCCGC
CCCTAACTCCGCCCATCCCGCCCCTAACTCCGCCCAGTTCCGCCCATTCTCCGCCCCATGGCTGACTAAT
TTTTTTTATTTATGCAGAGGCCGAGGCCGCCTCGGCCTCTGAGCTATTCCAGAAGTAGTGAGGAGGCTTT
TTTGGAGGCCTAGGGACGTACCCAATTCGCCCTATAGTGAGTCGTATTACGCGCGCTCACTGGCCGTCGT
TTTACAACGTCGTGACTGGGAAAACCCTGGCGTTACCCAACTTAATCGCCTTGCAGCACATCCCCCTTTC
GCCAGCTGGCGTAATAGCGAAGAGGCCCGCACCGATCGCCCTTCCCAACAGTTGCGCAGCCTGAATGGCG
AATGGG
[124 nt withheld, positions 3367-3490]
C
[91 nt withheld, positions 3492-3582]
A
[49 nt withheld, positions 3584-3632]
CCTTTGACGTTGGAGTCCACGTTCTTT
[37 nt withheld, positions 3660-3696]
ACCCTATCTCGGTCTATTCTTTTGATTTATAAGGGATTTTGCCGATTTCGGCCTATTGGTTAAAAAATGA
GCTGATTTAACAAAAATTTAACGCGAATTTTAACAAAATATTAACGCTTACAATTTAGGTGGCACTTTTC
GGGGAAATGTGCGCGGAACCCCTATTTGTTTATTTTTCTAAATACATTCAAATATGTATCCGCTCATGAG
ACAATAACCCTGATAAATGCTTCAATAATATTGAAAAAGGAAGAGTATGAGTATTCAACATTTCCGTGTC
GCCCTTATTCCCTTTTTTGCGGCATTTTGCCTTCCTGTTTTTGCTCACCCAGAAACGCTGGTGAAAGTAA
AAGATGCTGAAGATCAGTTGGGTGCACGAGTGGGTTACATCGAACTGGATCTCAACAGCGGTAAGATCCT
TGAGAGTTTTCGCCCCGAAGAACGTTTTCCAATGATGAGCACTTTTAAAGTTCTGCTATGTGGCGCGGTA
TTATCCCGTATTGACGCCGGGCAAGAGCAACTCGGTCGCCGCATACACTATTCTCAGAATGACTTGGTTG
AGTACTCACCAGTCACAGAAAAGCATCTTACGGATGGCATGACAGTAAGAGAATTATGCAGTGCTGCCAT
AACCATGAGTGATAACACTGCGGCCAACTTACTTCTGACAACGATCGGAGGACCGAAGGAGCTAACCGCT
TTTTTGCACAACATGGGGGATCATGTAACTCGCCTTGATCGTTGGGAACCGGAGCTGAATGAAGCCATAC
CAAACGACGAGCGTGACACCACGATGCCTGTAGCAATGGCAACAACGTTGCGCAAACTATTAACTGGCGA
ACTACTTACTCTAGCTTCCCGGCAACAATTAATAGACTGGATGGAGGCGGATAAAGTTGCAGGACCACTT
CTGCGCTCGGCCCTTCCGGCTGGCTGGTTTATTGCTGATAAATCTGGAGCCGGTGAGCGTGGGTCTCGCG
GTATCATTGCAGCACTGGGGCCAGATGGTAAGCCCTCCCGTATCGTAGTTATCTACACGACGGGGAGTCA
GGCAACTATGGATGAACGAAATAGACAGATCGCTGAGATAGGTGCCTCACTGATTAAGCATTGGTAACTG
TCAGACCAAGTTTACTCATATATACTTTAGATTGATTTAAAACTTCATTTTTAATTTAAAAGGATCTAGG
TGAAGATCCTTTTTGATAATCTCATGACCAAAATCCCTTAACGTGAGTTTTCGTTCCACTGAGCGTCAGA
CCCCGTAGAAAAGATCAAAGGATCTTCTTGAGATCCTTTTTTTCTGCGCGTAATCTGCTGCTTGCAAACA
AAAAAACCACCGCTACCAGCGGTGGTTTGTTTGCCGGATCAAGAGCTACCAACTCTTTTTCCGAAGGTAA
CTGGCTTCAGCAGAGCGCAGATACCAAATACTGTTCTTCTAGTGTAGCCGTAGTTAGGCCACCACTTCAA
GAACTCTGTAGCACCGCCTACATACCTCGCTCTGCTAATCCTGTTACCAGTGGCTGCTGCCAGTGGCGAT
AAGTCGTGTCTTACCGGGTTGGACTCAAGACGATAGTTACCGGATAAGGCGCAGCGGTCGGGCTGAACGG
GGGGTTCGTGCACACAGCCCAGCTTGGAGCGAACGACCTACACCGAACTGAGATACCTACAGCGTGAGCT
ATGAGAAAGCGCCACGCTTCCCGAAGGGAGAAAGGCGGACAGGTATCCGGTAAGCGGCAGGGTCGGAACA
GGAGAGCGCACGAGGGAGCTTCCAGGGGGAAACGCCTGGTATCTTTATAGTCCTGTCGGGTTTCGCCACC
TCTGACTTGAGCGTCGATTTTTGTGATGCTCGTCAGGGGGGCGGAGCCTATGGAAAAACGCCAGCAACGC
GGCCTTTTTACGGTTCCTGGCCTTTTGCTGGCCTTTTGCTCACATGTTCTTTCCTGCGTTATCCCCTGAT
TCTGTGGATAACCGTATTACCGCCTTTGAGTGAGCTGATACCGCTCGCCGCAGCCGAACGACCGAGCGCA
GCGAGTCAGTGAGCGAGGAAGCGGAAGAGCGCCCAATACGCAAACCGCCTCTCCCCGCGCGTTGGCCGAT
TCATTAATGCAGCTGGCACGACAGGTTTCCCGACTGGAAAGCGGGCAGTGAGCGCAACGCAATTAATGTG
AGTTAGCTCACTCATTAGGCACCCCAGGCTTTACACTTTATGCTTCCGGCTCGTATGTTGTGTGGAATTG
TGAGCGGATAACAATTTCACACAGGAAACAGCTATGACCATGATTACGCCAAGCGCGCAATTAACCCTCA
CTAAAGGGAACAAAAGCTGGAGCTGCAAGCTTAATGTAGTCTTATGCAATACTCTTGTAGTCTTGCAACA
TGGTAACGATGAGTTAGCAACATGCCTTACAAGGAGAGAAAAAGCACCGTGCATGCCGATTGGTGGAAGT
AAGGTGGTACGATCGTGCCTTATTAGGAAGGCAACAGACGGGTCTGACATGGATTGGACGAACCACTGAA
TTGCCGCATTGCAGAGATATTGTATTTAAGTGCCTAGCTCGATACATAAACGGGTCTCTCTGGTTAGACC
AGATCTGAGCCTGGGAGCTCTCTGGCTAACTAGGGAACCCACTGCTTAAGCCTCAATAAAGCTTGCCTTG
AGTGCTTCAAGTAGTGTGTGCCCGTCTGTTGTGTGACTCTGGTAACTAGAGATCCCTCAGACCCTTTTAG
TCAGTGTGGAAAATCTCTAGCAGTGGCGCCCGAACAGGGACTTGAAAGCGAAAGGGAAACCAGAGGAGCT
CTCTCGACGCAGGACTCGGCTTGCTGAAGCGCGCACGGCAAGAGGCGAGGGGCGGCGACTGGTGAGTACG
CCAAAAATTTTGACTAGCGGAGGCTAGAAGGAGAGAGATGGGTGCGAGAGCGTCAGTATTAAGCGGGGGA
GAATTAGATCGCGATGGGAAAAAATTCGGTTAAGGCCAGGGGGAAAGAAAAAATATAAATTAAAACATAT
AGTATGGGCAAGCAGGGAGCTAGAACGATTCGCAGTTAATCCTGGCCTGTTAGAAACATCAGAAGGCTGT
AGACAAATACTGGGACAGCTACAACCATCCCTTCAGACAGGATCAGAAGAACTTAGATCATTATATAATA
CAGTAGCAACCCTCTATTGTGTGCATCAAAGGATAGAGATAAAAGACACCAAGGAAGCTTTAGACAAGAT
AGAGGAAGAGCAAAACAAAAGTAAGACCACCGCACAGCAAGCGGCCGCTGATCTTCAGACCTGGAGGAGG
AGATATGAGGGACAATTGGAGAAGTGAATTATATAAATATAAAGTAGTAAAAATTGAACCATTAGGAGTA
GCACCCACCAAGGCAAAGAGAAGAGTGGTGCAGAGAGAAAAAAGAGCAGTGGGAATAGGAGCTTTGTTCC
TTGGGTTCTTGGGAGCAGCAGGAAGCACTATGGGCGCAGCGTCAATGACGCTGACGGTACAGGCCAGACA
ATTATTGTCTGGTATAGTGCAGCAGCAGAACAATTTGCTGAGGGCTATTGAGGCGCAACAGCATCTGTTG
CAACTCACAGTCTGGGGCATCAAGCAGCTCCAGGCAAGAATCCTGGCTGTGGAAAGATACCTAAAGGATC
AACAGCTCCTGGGGATTTGGGGTTGCTCTGGAAAACTCATTTGCACCACTGCTGTGCCTTGGAATGCTAG
TTGGAGTAATAAATCTCTGGAACAGATTTGGAATCACACGACCTGGATGGAGTGGGACAGAGAAATTAAC
AATTACACAAGCTTAATACACTCCTTAATTGAAGAATCGCAAAACCAGCAAGAAAAGAATGAACAAGAAT
TATTGGAATTAGATAAATGGGCAAGTTTGTGGAATTGGTTTAACATAACAAATTGGCTGTGGTATATAAA
ATTATTCATAATGATAGTAGGAGGCTTGGTAGGTTTAAGAATAGTTTTTGCTGTACTTTCTATAGTGAAT
AGAGTTAGGCAGGGATATTCACCATTATCGTTTCAGACCCACCTCCCAACCCCGAGGGGACCCAGAGAGG
GCCTATTTCCCATGATTCCTTCATATTTGCATATACGATACAAGGCTGTTAGAGAGATAATTAGAATTAA
TTTGACTGTAAACACAAAGATATTAGTACAAAATACGTGACGTAGAAAGTAATAATTTCTTGGGTAGTTT
GCAGTTTTAAAATTATGTTTTAAAATGGACTATCATATGCTTACCGTAACTTGAAAGTATTTCGATTTCT
TGGCTTTATATATCTTGTGGAAAGGACGAAACACCGGCGTAGTGGATCGTGTCGAAGTTTTAGAGCTAGA
AATAGCAAGTTAAAATAAGGCTAGTCCGTTATCAACTTGAAAAAGTGGCACCGAGTCGGTGCTTTTTTAA
GCTTGGCGTAACTAGATCTTGAGACAAATGGCAGTATTCATCCACAATTTTAAAAGAAAAGGGGGGATTG
GGGGGTACAGTGCAGGGGAAAGAATAGTAGACATAATAGCAACAGACATACAAACTAAAGAATTACAAAA
ACAAATTACAAAAATTCAAAATTTTCGGGTTTATTACAGGGACAGCAGAGATCCACTTTGGCGCCGGCTC
GAGGGGG
Features (pLannotate 1.2.2; 29 found; start..end, strand, type, name):
     14..80      +  CDS            small t antigen (fragment): SV40 (simian virus 40) small t antigen
    106..317     +  promoter       EF-1α core promoter: core promoter for human elongation factor EF-1α
    318..1256    +  intron         EF-1α intron A: intron upstream of the start codon of human EF-1α
   1278..1877    +  CDS            PuroR (fragment): puromycin N-acetyltransferase; pac from Streptomyces; confers resistance to puromycin
   1893..2481    +  misc_feature   WPRE: woodchuck hepatitis virus posttranscriptional regulatory element
   2532..2551    +  misc_feature   cPPT/CTS (fragment): central polypurine tract and central termination sequence of HIV-1
   2553..2786    +  LTR            3' LTR (ΔU3): self-inactivating 3' long terminal repeat (LTR) from HIV-1
   2864..2985    +  polyA_signal   SV40 poly(A) signal: SV40 polyadenylation signal
   3025..3160    +  rep_origin     SV40 ori: SV40 origin of replication
   3181..3199    -  promoter       T7 promoter: promoter for bacteriophage T7 RNA polymerase
   3207..3362    +  CDS            lacZα (fragment): LacZα fragment of β-galactosidase; lacZ fragment
   3367..3795    +  rep_origin     f1 ori (sequence partly withheld): f1 bacteriophage origin of replication; arrow indicates direction of (+) strand synthesis
   3848..3952    +  promoter       AmpR promoter: bla
   3953..4813    +  CDS            AmpR: β-lactamase; bla; confers resistance to ampicillin, carbenicillin, and related antibiotics
   4984..5572    +  rep_origin     ori: high-copy-number ColE1/pMB1/pBR322/pUC origin of replication
   5755..5847    +  CDS            lacI (fragment): lac repressor; lacI; The lac repressor binds to the lac operator to inhibit transcription in E. coli. This inhibition can be relieved by adding lactose or isopropyl-β-D-thiogalactopyranoside (IPTG).
   5860..5881    +  protein_bind   CAP binding site: CAP binding activates transcription in the presence of cAMP. E. coli catabolite activator protein
   5896..5926    +  promoter       lac promoter: promoter for the E. coli lac operon
   5934..5950    +  protein_bind   lac operator: The lac repressor binds to the lac operator to inhibit transcription in E. coli. This inhibition can be relieved by adding lactose or isopropyl-β-D-thiogalactopyranoside (IPTG). lac repressor encoded by lacI
   5995..6013    +  promoter       T3 promoter: promoter for bacteriophage T3 RNA polymerase
   6041..6267    +  promoter       RSV promoter: Rous sarcoma virus enhancer/promoter
   6268..6448    +  LTR            5' LTR (truncated): truncated 5' long terminal repeat (LTR) from HIV-1
   6495..6620    +  misc_feature   HIV-1 Ψ: packaging signal of human immunodeficiency virus type 1
   6604..6967    +  CDS            HIV-1 gag (fragment): gag protein from human immunodeficiency virus 1; gag
   7113..7346    +  misc_feature   RRE: The Rev response element (RRE) of HIV-1 allows for Rev-dependent mRNA export from the nucleus to the cytoplasm.
   7723..7749    +  CDS            Rev (fragment): human immunodeficiency virus 1 (HIV-1) Rev protein; rev; enhances nuclear export of unspliced and incompletely spliced viral mRNAs
   7753..7993    +  promoter       U6 promoter: RNA polymerase III promoter for human U6 snRNA
   8023..8098    +  misc_RNA       gRNA scaffold: guide RNA scaffold for the Streptococcus pyogenes CRISPR/Cas9 system
   8154..8271    +  misc_feature   cPPT/CTS: central polypurine tract and central termination sequence of HIV-1
