[The description below was written by a language model from this plasmid's Addgene catalogue record and pLannotate feature annotations shown in this document.]
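Description:
GUCY2D gRNA (BRDN0001146190) is a third-generation lentiviral guide RNA plasmid built on the lentiGuide-Puro backbone and designed to target human GUCY2D, the retinal guanylate cyclase gene, with the guide designed against the NM_000180.3 reference transcript. It is maintained in E. coli at high copy through a ColE1/pUC-type origin with ampicillin selection from the β-lactamase gene. The backbone also carries an f1 origin, an SV40 origin, and leftover lac and T7/T3 promoter elements from its cloning-vector ancestry.

The lentiviral transfer cassette begins with an RSV promoter fused to a truncated HIV-1 5' LTR, which makes genomic RNA production Tat-independent. This is followed by the Ψ packaging signal with a partial gag sequence, the Rev response element for Rev-dependent nuclear export, and a cPPT/CTS. It ends in a self-inactivating ΔU3 3' LTR with a downstream SV40 polyadenylation signal. Within this unit, a human U6 RNA polymerase III promoter drives the GUCY2D-specific spacer joined to the Streptococcus pyogenes Cas9 guide scaffold. A separate EF-1α core promoter with its intron A expresses puromycin N-acetyltransferase, allowing selection of transduced mammalian cells, and a WPRE enhances transcript expression.

The plasmid does not encode Cas9, so it must be paired with a separate Cas9 vector such as lentiCas9-Blast or used in cells that already express the nuclease. It belongs to a human kinome guide collection that applies optimized sgRNA design rules, and it is suited to knocking out GUCY2D in human cells by lentiviral delivery. The cloning method is not recorded.
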