Addgene plasmid #76032: GUCY2D gRNA (BRDN0001146190)
Purpose: 3rd generation lentiviral gRNA plasmid targeting human GUCY2D
Depositing lab: John Doench & David Root. Depositing organization: Broad Institute. Publication: Optimized sgRNA design to maximize activity and minimize off-target effects of CRISPR-Cas9. Doench JG, Fusi N, Sullender M, Hegde M, Vaimberg EW, Donovan KF, Smith I, Tothova Z, Wilen C, Orchard R, Virgin HW, Listgarten J, Root DE. Nat Biotechnol. 2016 Jan 18. doi: 10.1038/nbt.3437. PubMed 26780180.
Backbone
  Vector backbone: lentiGuide-Puro
  Backbone manufacturer: Zhang Lab (Addgene plasmid # 52963)
  Vector type: Mammalian Expression, Lentiviral, CRISPR
  Selectable markers: Puromycin
Growth in bacteria
  Bacterial resistance: Ampicillin, 100 μg/mL
  Growth temperature: 37°C
  Growth strain: DH5alpha
  Copy number: High Copy
Gene/Insert
  Gene/Insert name: GUCY2D (alt names: GUCY2D; NM_000180.3)
  gRNA/shRNA sequence: GCGTAGTGGATCGTGTCGAA
  Species: H. sapiens (human)
  Entrez Gene: GUCY2D (a.k.a. CACD1, CG-E, CORD5, CORD6, CSNB1I, CYGD, GUC1A4, GUC2D, LCA, LCA1, RCD2, RETGC-1, ROS-GC1, ROSGC, retGC)
  Promoter: hU6
  Cloning method: Unknown
  Sequencing primers: 5′ U6-F; 3′ pS2-R
Terms and licenses: Academic/Nonprofit Terms; Industry Terms: Not Available to Industry
Depositor comments: The gRNA was designed to target the following Genbank reference sequence(s): NM_000180.3. Note that this plasmid does NOT contain Cas9. It should be used in conjunction with lentiCas9-Blast (Addgene #52962) or otherwise with cell lines already expressing Cas9. Browse the full kinome gRNA library at http://www.addgene.org/pooled-library/broadgpp-human-kinome/ or visit http://www.broadinstitute.org/rnai/public/ for detailed protocols and information.
How to cite: GUCY2D gRNA (BRDN0001146190) was a gift from John Doench & David Root (Addgene plasmid # 76032 ; http://n2t.net/addgene:76032 ; RRID:Addgene_76032)
