>Addgene plasmid #76032 | GUCY2D gRNA (BRDN0001146190) | depositor partial sequence | sequence record 143492 | Target Sequence
GCGTAGTGGATCGTGTCGAA
