>Addgene plasmid #76032 | GUCY2D gRNA (BRDN0001146190) | addgene partial sequence | sequence record 185049 | hU6-F
TAGAAAGTAATAATTTCTTGGGTAGTTTGCAGTTTTAAAATTATGTTTTAAAATGGACTATCATATGCTT
ACCGTAACTTGAAAGTATTTCGATTTCTTGGCTTTATATATCTTGTGGAAAGGACGAAACACCGGCGTAG
TGGATCGTGTCGAAGTTTTAGAGCTAGAAATAGCAAGTTAAAATAAGGCTAGTCCGTTATCAACTTGAAA
AAGTGGCACCGAGTCGGTGCTTTTTTAAGCTTGGCGTAACTAGATCTTGAGACAAATGGCAGTATTCATC
CACAATTTTAAAAGAAAAGGGGGGATTGGGGGGTACAGTGCAGGGGAAAGAATAGTAGACATAATAGCAA
CAGACATACAAACTAAAGAATTACAAAAACAAATTACAAAAATTCAAAATTTTCGGGTTTATTACAGGGA
CAGCAGAGATCCACTTTGGCGCCGGCTCGAGGGGGCCCGGGTGCAAAGATGGATAAAGTTTTAAACAGAG
AGGAATCTTTGCAGCTAATGGACCTTCTAGGTCTTGAAAGGAGTGGGAATTGGCTCCGGTGCCCGTCAGT
GGGCAGAGCG
